>Addgene plasmid #174317 | pBS-tRNA-Gly | addgene full sequence | sequence record 345751 | Addgene NGS Result
GCGCTCGGTCGTTCGGCTGCGGCGAGCGGTATCAGCTCACTCAAAGGCGGTAATACGGTTATCCACAGAA
TCAGGGGATAACGCAGGAAAGAACATGTGAGCAAAAGGCCAGCAAAAGGCCAGGAACCGTAAAAAGGCCG
CGTTGCTGGCGTTTTTCCATAGGCTCCGCCCCCCTGACGAGCATCACAAAAATCGACGCTCAAGTCAGAG
GTGGCGAAACCCGACAGGACTATAAAGATACCAGGCGTTTCCCCCTGGAAGCTCCCTCGTGCGCTCTCCT
GTTCCGACCCTGCCGCTTACCGGATACCTGTCCGCCTTTCTCCCTTCGGGAAGCGTGGCGCTTTCTCATA
GCTCACGCTGTAGGTATCTCAGTTCGGTGTAGGTCGTTCGCTCCAAGCTGGGCTGTGTGCACGAACCCCC
CGTTCAGCCCGACCGCTGCGCCTTATCCGGTAACTATCGTCTTGAGTCCAACCCGGTAAGACACGACTTA
TCGCCACTGGCAGCAGCCACTGGTAACAGGATTAGCAGAGCGAGGTATGTAGGCGGTGCTACAGAGTTCT
TGAAGTGGTGGCCTAACTACGGCTACACTAGAAGAACAGTATTTGGTATCTGCGCTCTGCTGAAGCCAGT
TACCTTCGGAAAAAGAGTTGGTAGCTCTTGATCCGGCAAACAAACCACCGCTGGTAGCGGTGGTTTTTTT
GTTTGCAAGCAGCAGATTACGCGCAGAAAAAAAGGATCTCAAGAAGATCCTTTGATCTTTTCTACGGGGT
CTGACGCTCAGTGGAACGAAAACTCACGTTAAGGGATTTTGGTCATGAGATTATCAAAAAGGATCTTCAC
CTAGATCCTTTTAAATTAAAAATGAAGTTTTAAATCAATCTAAAGTATATATGAGTAAACTTGGTCTGAC
AGTTACCAATGCTTAATCAGTGAGGCACCTATCTCAGCGATCTGTCTATTTCGTTCATCCATAGTTGCCT
GACTCCCCGTCGTGTAGATAACTACGATACGGGAGGGCTTACCATCTGGCCCCAGTGCTGCAATGATACC
GCGAGACCCACGCTCACCGGCTCCAGATTTATCAGCAATAAACCAGCCAGCCGGAAGGGCCGAGCGCAGA
AGTGGTCCTGCAACTTTATCCGCCTCCATCCAGTCTATTAATTGTTGCCGGGAAGCTAGAGTAAGTAGTT
CGCCAGTTAATAGTTTGCGCAACGTTGTTGCCATTGCTACAGGCATCGTGGTGTCACGCTCGTCGTTTGG
TATGGCTTCATTCAGCTCCGGTTCCCAACGATCAAGGCGAGTTACATGATCCCCCATGTTGTGCAAAAAA
GCGGTTAGCTCCTTCGGTCCTCCGATCGTTGTCAGAAGTAAGTTGGCCGCAGTGTTATCACTCATGGTTA
TGGCAGCACTGCATAATTCTCTTACTGTCATGCCATCCGTAAGATGCTTTTCTGTGACTGGTGAGTACTC
AACCAAGTCATTCTGAGAATAGTGTATGCGGCGACCGAGTTGCTCTTGCCCGGCGTCAATACGGGATAAT
ACCGCGCCACATAGCAGAACTTTAAAAGTGCTCATCATTGGAAAACGTTCTTCGGGGCGAAAACTCTCAA
GGATCTTACCGCTGTTGAGATCCAGTTCGATGTAACCCACTCGTGCACCCAACTGATCTTCAGCATCTTT
TACTTTCACCAGCGTTTCTGGGTGAGCAAAAACAGGAAGGCAAAATGCCGCAAAAAAGGGAATAAGGGCG
ACACGGAAATGTTGAATACTCATACTCTTCCTTTTTCAATATTATTGAAGCATTTATCAGGGTTATTGTC
TCATGAGCGGATACATATTTGAATGTATTTAGAAAAATAAACAAATAGGGGTTCCGCGCACATTTCCCCG
AAAAGTGCCACCTG
[124 nt withheld, positions 1905-2028]
C
[91 nt withheld, positions 2030-2120]
A
[49 nt withheld, positions 2122-2170]
CCTTTGACGTTGGAGTCCACGTTCTTT
[37 nt withheld, positions 2198-2234]
ACCCTATCTCGGTCTATTCTTTTGATTTATAAGGGATTTTGCCGATTTCGGCCTATTGGTTAAAAAATGA
GCTGATTTAACAAAAATTTAACGCGAATTTTAACAAAATATTAACGCTTACAATTTCCATTCGCCATTCA
GGCTGCGCAACTGTTGGGAAGGGCGATCGGTGCGGGCCTCTTCGCTATTACGCCAGCTGGCGAAAGGGGG
ATGTGCTGCAAGGCGATTAAGTTGGGTAACGCCAGGGTTTTCCCAGTCACGACGTTGTAAAACGACGGCC
AGTGAATTGTAATACGACTCACTATAGGGCGAATTGGGTACCGCGCCGCTGGTGTAGTGGTATCATGCAA
GATTCCCATTCTTGCGACCCGGGTTCGATTCCCGGGCGGCGCACCAGCGGCCGCCACCGCGGTGGAGCTC
CAGCTTTTGTTCCCTTTAGTGAGGGTTAATTTCGAGCTTGGCGTAATCATGGTCATAGCTGTTTCCTGTG
TGAAATTGTTATCCGCTCACAATTCCACACAACATACGAGCCGGAAGCATAAAGTGTAAAGCCTGGGGTG
CCTAATGAGTGAGCTAACTCACATTAATTGCGTTGCGCTCACTGCCCGCTTTCCAGTCGGGAAACCTGTC
GTGCCAGCTGCATTAATGAATCGGCCAACGCGCGGGGAGAGGCGGTTTGCGTATTGGGCGCTCTTCCGCT
TCCTCGCTCACTGACTCGCT
Features (pLannotate 1.2.2; 14 found; start..end, strand, type, name):
    154..742     -  rep_origin     ori: high-copy-number ColE1/pMB1/pBR322/pUC origin of replication
    913..1773    -  CDS            AmpR: β-lactamase; bla; confers resistance to ampicillin, carbenicillin, and related antibiotics
   1774..1878    -  promoter       AmpR promoter: bla
   1905..2333    +  rep_origin     f1 ori (sequence partly withheld): f1 bacteriophage origin of replication; arrow indicates direction of (+) strand synthesis
   2364..2521    -  CDS            lacZα (fragment): LacZα fragment of β-galactosidase; lacZ fragment
   2524..2542    +  promoter       T7 promoter: promoter for bacteriophage T7 RNA polymerase
   2556..2626    +  ncRNA          tRNA: Accession: RF00005 - tRNA
   2630..2654    -  misc_feature   MCS (fragment): pBluescript multiple cloning site
   2667..2685    -  promoter       T3 promoter: promoter for bacteriophage T3 RNA polymerase
   2730..2746    -  protein_bind   lac operator: The lac repressor binds to the lac operator to inhibit transcription in E. coli. This inhibition can be relieved by adding lactose or isopropyl-β-D-thiogalactopyranoside (IPTG). lac repressor encoded by lacI
   2754..2784    -  promoter       lac promoter: promoter for the E. coli lac operon
   2799..2820    -  protein_bind   CAP binding site: CAP binding activates transcription in the presence of cAMP. E. coli catabolite activator protein
   2833..2925    -  CDS            lacI (fragment): lac repressor; lacI; The lac repressor binds to the lac operator to inhibit transcription in E. coli. This inhibition can be relieved by adding lactose or isopropyl-β-D-thiogalactopyranoside (IPTG).
   2927..2954    -  rep_origin     RSF ori (fragment): Plasmids containing the RSF 1030 origin of replication can be propagated in E. coli cells that contain additional plasmids with compatible origins.
