[The description below was written by a language model from this plasmid's Addgene catalogue record and pLannotate feature annotations shown in this document.]
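Description:
pBS-tRNA-Gly is a small (about 2.95 kb) pBluescript-based phagemid that serves as a template for in vitro transcription of a mouse glycine tRNA. It is catalogued as a bacterial expression vector, but its stated purpose is cell-free RNA synthesis rather than protein production. The plasmid is propagated in E. coli from a high-copy ColE1/pUC-type origin and is selected with ampicillin through the β-lactamase gene driven by its own bla promoter. An f1 bacteriophage origin, standard in pBluescript, is also present and in principle allows rescue of single-stranded DNA with helper phage.

The payload is a roughly 70-nucleotide sequence annotated as a tRNA. It was cloned between the KpnI and NotI sites of the polylinker, immediately downstream of the T7 promoter and in the same orientation. T7 RNA polymerase can therefore transcribe the tRNA directly from the plasmid. The record does not state how the 3′ end of the transcript is defined, for example by linearisation, or which glycine isoacceptor or anticodon is encoded. The insertion leaves only fragments of the multiple cloning site and of the lacZα coding region. The opposing T3 promoter and the lac promoter, lac operator and CAP binding site remain as backbone elements with no evident role in the intended use. Short annotated fragments of lacI and an RSF origin are probably incidental backbone matches rather than functional parts.

The name and stated purpose suggest it may be one of a series of mouse tRNA templates. The associated study examined protection of tRNAs from stress-induced cleavage in T cells, where defined synthetic tRNAs would be useful as substrates.
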