Addgene plasmid #174317: pBS-tRNA-Gly
Purpose: For in vitro transcription of mouse tRNAs
Depositing lab: Bruce Beutler. Depositing organization: University of Texas Southwestern Medical Center. Publication: SLFN2 protection of tRNAs from stress-induced cleavage is essential for T cell-mediated immunity. Yue T, Zhan X, Zhang D, Jain R, Wang KW, Choi JH, Misawa T, Su L, Quan J, Hildebrand S, Xu D, Li X, Turer E, Sun L, Moresco EMY, Beutler B. Science. 2021 May 14;372(6543). pii: 372/6543/eaba4220. doi: 10.1126/science.aba4220. PubMed 33986151.
Backbone
  Vector backbone: pBluescript
  Backbone manufacturer: Stratagen
  Vector type: Bacterial Expression
Growth in bacteria
  Bacterial resistance: Ampicillin, 100 μg/mL
  Growth temperature: 37°C
  Growth strain: DH5alpha
  Copy number: High Copy
Gene/Insert
  Gene/Insert name: tRNA-gly
  Species: M. musculus (mouse)
  Promoter: T7
  Cloning method: Restriction Enzyme; 5′ cloning site KpnI (unknown if destroyed); 3′ cloning site NotI (unknown if destroyed)
Terms and licenses: Academic/Nonprofit Terms; Industry Terms: Not Available to Industry
How to cite: pBS-tRNA-Gly was a gift from Bruce Beutler (Addgene plasmid # 174317 ; http://n2t.net/addgene:174317 ; RRID:Addgene_174317)
