>Addgene plasmid #174317 | pBS-tRNA-Gly | depositor partial sequence | sequence record 338172 | tRNA-gly
GGTACCGCGCCGCTGGTGTAGTGGTATCATGCAAGATTCCCATTCTTGCGACCCGGGTTCGATTCCCGGG
CGGCGCACCA
